>Addgene plasmid #119642 | pC0.173 | addgene full sequence | sequence record 251010 | Addgene NGS Result
GTGGCTCTTCAGTGGACGAAAGGGCCTCGTGATACGCCTATTTTTATAGGTTAATGTCATGATAATAATG
GTTTCTTAGACGTCAGGTGGCACTTTTCGGGGAAATGTGCGCGGAACCCCTATTTGTTTATTTTTCTAAA
TACATTCAAATATGTATCCGCTCATGAGACAATAACCCTGATAAATGCTTCAATAATATTGAAAAAGGAA
GAGTATGCGCTCACGCAACTGGTCCAGAACCTTGACCGAACGCAGCGGTGGTAACGGCGCAGTGGCGGTT
TTCATGGCTTGTTATGACTGTTTTTTTTTGGGGTACAGTCTATGCCTCGGGCATCCAAGCAGCAAGCGCG
TTACGCCGTGGGTCGATGTTTGATGTTATGGAGCAGCAACGATGTTACGCAGCAGGGCAGTCGCCCTAAA
ACAAAGTTAAACATCATGAGGGAAGCGGTGATCGCCGAAGTATCGACTCAACTATCAGAGGTAGTTGGCG
TCATCGAGCGCCATCTCGAACCGACGTTGCTGGCCGTACATTTGTACGGCTCCGCAGTGGATGGCGGCCT
GAAGCCACACAGCGATATTGATTTGCTGGTTACGGTGACCGTAAGGCTTGATGAAACAACGCGGCGAGCT
TTGATCAACGACCTTTTGGAAACTTCGGCTTCCCCTGGAGAGAGCGAGATTCTCCGCGCTGTAGAAGTCA
CCATTGTTGTGCACGACGACATCATTCCGTGGCGTTATCCAGCTAAGCGCGAACTGCAATTTGGAGAATG
GCAGCGCAATGACATTCTTGCAGGTATCTTCGAGCCAGCCACGATCGACATTGATCTGGCTATCTTGCTG
ACAAAAGCAAGAGAACATAGCGTTGCCTTGGTAGGTCCAGCGGCGGAGGAACTCTTTGATCCGGTTCCTG
AACAGGATCTATTTGAGGCGCTAAATGAAACCTTAACGCTATGGAACTCGCCGCCCGACTGGGCTGGCGA
TGAGCGAAATGTAGTGCTTACGTTGTCCCGCATTTGGTACAGCGCAGTAACCGGCAAAATCGCGCCGAAG
GATGTCGCTGCCGACTGGGCAATGGAGCGCCTGCCGGCCCAGTATCAGCCCGTCATACTTGAAGCTAGAC
AGGCTTATCTTGGACAAGAAGAAGATCGCTTGGCCTCGCGCGCAGATCAGTTGGAAGAATTTGTCCATTA
CGTAAAAGGCGAGATCACCAAGGTAGTCGGCAAATAACTGTCAGACCAAGTTTACTCATATATACTTTAG
ATTGATTTAAAACTTCATTTTTAATTTAAAAGGATCTAGGTGAAGATCCTTTTTGATAATCTCATGACCA
AAATCCCTTAACGTGAGTTTTCGTTCCACTGAGCGTCAGACCCCGTAGAAAAGATCAAAGGATCTTCTTG
AGATCCTTTTTTTCTGCGCGTAATCTGCTGCTTGCAAACAAAAAAACCACCGCTACCAGCGGTGGTTTGT
TTGCCGGATCAAGAGCTACCAACTCTTTTTCCGAAGGTAACTGGCTTCAGCAGAGCGCAGATACCAAATA
CTGTTCTTCTAGTGTAGCCGTAGTTAGGCCACCACTTCAAGAACTCTGTAGCACCGCCTACATACCTCGC
TCTGCTAATCCTGTTACCAGTGGCTGCTGCCAGTGGCGATAAGTCGTGTCTTACCGGGTTGGACTCAAGA
CGATAGTTACCGGATAAGGCGCAGCGGTCGGGCTGAACGGGGGGTTCGTGCACACAGCCCAGCTTGGAGC
GAACGACCTACACCGAACTGAGATACCTACAGCGTGAGCTATGAGAAAGCGCCACGCTTCCCGAAGGGAG
AAAGGCGGACAGGTATCCGGTAAGCGGCAGGGTCGGAACAGGAGAGCGCACGAGGGAGCTTCCAGGGGGA
AACGCCTGGTATCTTTATAGTCCTGTCGGGTTTCGCCACCTCTGACTTGAGCGTCGATTTTTGTGATGCT
CGTCAGGGGGGCGGAGCCTATGGAAAAACGCCAGCAACGCGGCCTTTTTACGGTTCCTGGCCTTTTGCTG
GCCTTTTGCTCACATGTTCTTTCCTGCGTTATCCCCTGATTCTGTGGATAACCGTATTACCGCCTTTGAG
TGAGCTGATACCGCTCGCCGCAGCCGAACGACCGAGCGCAGCGAGTCAGTGAGCGAGGAAGCGGAAGAGC
GCCCAATACGCAAACCGCCTCTCCCCGCGCGTTGGCCGATTCATTAATCACTCTGTGGTCTCAGGAGGCT
TGGAAGGGCGATCGCAGCACGGGCATGGCAATGTCTCTCTGAAGGAATGCAGACCTTATTCGTACAGCCA
GGGTTGAATCGTGGGGGTCCAATCACTTAGCTCTGCTGGGCTAAACCAGAGAGCAATTTCCTGTTGTGCT
GTTTCGATTGCATCCGAGCCATGGATGATGTTGCGGCCAATATTGACACCAAAATCACCACGGATGGTGC
CCGGTTCTGCCGTCAGCGGATTGGTAGCGCCGATCAACTTGCGAGCAGCCGCCACAACGCCTTCGCCTTC
CAAGACGATCGCCACGATCGGCCCAGAGGTGATGAACTCGACGAGGCCATTGAAGAAGGGGCGCTCGCGG
TGGACAGCATAGTGCTGTTCGGCCAGCTCGCGACTGGGCTTCAGCTGCTTTAGGCCCACCAGTTTGAAGC
CTTTTTGCTCAAAGCGGCCGATGATCGTACCGACCAAACCCCGCTGAACGCCATCGGGCTTGATGGCAAT
AAATGTGCGTTCCACAGACATCTAGATAGTCCTCAAGACGAGGCAAGCATTGAGCTTGCCTTCCTATGGT
TCGGGATCACTGGGATTCTTGACAAGCGATCGCGGTCACATCGCTATCTCTTAGGACTTCGCAGCGGGCG
AGTCGGATTGACCCGGTAGGGATTTCGCCAGATCAATGCCCGTGGTTTGTTTCAGCTTCTCCAGCAAGCT
AGCGATTTGGGTAGCGCTGCCTTCCCCTTCGCCAATCACAGTGATCGACTCCACGTCGATATCTGGCACG
GTGCCTGAAAGCGTGACGAGCAGGGACAATGTGAGACCACGAA
Features (pLannotate 1.2.2; 7 found; start..end, strand, type, name):
    110..214     +  promoter       AmpR promoter: bla
    205..285     -  CDS            int (fragment): INT2_ECOLX - Protein inferred from homology: Swiss-Prot protein existence level 3. Putative integrase believed to be involved in the insertion of antibiotic resistance genes into plasmids and transposons. From Escherichia coli.
    373..429     +  CDS            GmR (fragment): gentamycin acetyltransferase; aacC1; confers resistance to gentamycin
    436..1224    +  CDS            aadA: S3AD_ECOLX - Experimental evidence at protein level: Swiss-Prot protein existence level 1. Mediates bacterial resistance to the antibiotics streptomycin and spectinomycin. From Escherichia coli.
   1398..1986    +  rep_origin     ori: high-copy-number ColE1/pMB1/pBR322/pUC origin of replication
   2169..2218    +  CDS            lacI (fragment): lac repressor; lacI; The lac repressor binds to the lac operator to inhibit transcription in E. coli. This inhibition can be relieved by adding lactose or isopropyl-β-D-thiogalactopyranoside (IPTG).
   2299..2742    -  CDS            ndkC-1: NDKC_DICDI - Also known as gip17, ndkB. Experimental evidence at protein level: Swiss-Prot protein existence level 1. Major role in the synthesis of nucleoside triphosphates other than ATP. From Dictyostelium discoideum (Slime mold).
