[The description below was written by a language model from this plasmid's Addgene catalogue record and pLannotate feature annotations shown in this document.]
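Description:
pC0.173 is a Level 0 part plasmid from the CyanoGate modular cloning suite, a Golden Gate toolkit that extends the plant MoClo syntax to cyanobacterial engineering. It is built on the pICH41295 Level 0 acceptor backbone (about 2.2 kb) and is a small, high-copy E. coli plasmid of roughly 3.05 kb. The feature table shows a ColE1/pUC-type origin of replication and an aadA gene conferring spectinomycin/streptomycin resistance, downstream of a bla-type promoter. The short integrase, gentamicin acetyltransferase and lacI fragments annotated around these elements appear to be non-functional remnants of the backbone's construction rather than working components.

The payload is an 800 bp "7942 NS1 Up Flank", described as the sequence from Synechococcus elongatus PCC 7942 lying upstream of Synpcc7942_2498, at neutral site 1. It was inserted using BpiI sites that were destroyed during cloning, as is usual for Level 0 MoClo parts, which are then released for higher-level assemblies by a second Type IIS enzyme. The part carries no promoter, tag or reporter of its own; it serves as an upstream homology arm. Combined with a matching downstream flank and intervening expression and marker cassettes, it would direct integration of assembled constructs into the NS1 locus of the PCC 7942 chromosome by homologous recombination.

The automated annotation does not label the flank as such. Instead, it marks a nucleoside diphosphate kinase-like coding sequence, matched to a Dictyostelium homologue, on the reverse strand within the insert region. This most likely reflects similarity to a cyanobacterial gene within the flank, although the record does not confirm this.
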