Addgene plasmid #119642: pC0.173
Purpose: Level 0 Part. Insertion site
Depositing lab: Alistair McCormick. Depositing organization: University of Edinburgh. Publication: CyanoGate: A Modular Cloning Suite for Engineering Cyanobacteria Based on the Plant MoClo Syntax. Vasudevan R, Gale GAR, Schiavon AA, Puzorjov A, Malin J, Gillespie MD, Vavitsas K, Zulkower V, Wang B, Howe CJ, Lea-Smith DJ, McCormick AJ. Plant Physiol. 2019 May;180(1):39-55. doi: 10.1104/pp.18.01401. Epub 2019 Feb 28. PubMed 30819783.
Backbone
  Vector backbone: pICH41295
  Backbone size w/o insert (bp): 2247
  Vector type: Synthetic Biology
Growth in bacteria
  Bacterial resistance: Spectinomycin, 50 μg/mL
  Growth temperature: 37°C
  Growth strain: DH5alpha
  Copy number: High Copy
Gene/Insert
  Gene/Insert name: 7942 NS1 Up Flank
  Insert size (bp): 800
  Cloning method: Restriction Enzyme; 5′ cloning site BpiI (destroyed during cloning); 3′ cloning site BpiI (destroyed during cloning)
  Sequencing primers: 5′ ttgagtgagctgataccgct; 3′ GTCTCATGAGCGGATACATATTTGAATG
Terms and licenses: Academic/Nonprofit Terms; Industry Terms: Not Available to Industry
Depositor comments: Synechoccoccus elongatus PCC 7942, sequence upstream of Synpcc7942_2498. Please visit https://www.biorxiv.org/content/10.1101/426700v1 for bioRxiv preprint.
How to cite: pC0.173 was a gift from Alistair McCormick (Addgene plasmid # 119642 ; http://n2t.net/addgene:119642 ; RRID:Addgene_119642)
