>Addgene plasmid #119642 | pC0.173 | depositor partial sequence | sequence record 226178 | 7942 NS1 Up Flank
GCTTGGAAGGGCGATCGCAGCACGGGCATGGCAATGTCTCTCTGAAGGAATGCAGACCTTATTCGTACAG
CCAGGGTTGAATCGTGGGGGTCCAATCACTTAGCTCTGCTGGGCTAAACCAGAGAGCAATTTCCTGTTGT
GCTGTTTCGATTGCATCCGAGCCATGGATGATGTTGCGGCCAATATTGACACCAAAATCACCACGGATGG
TGCCCGGTTCTGCCGTCAGCGGATTGGTAGCGCCGATCAACTTGCGAGCAGCCGCCACAACGCCTTCGCC
TTCCAAGACGATCGCCACGATCGGCCCAGAGGTGATGAACTCGACGAGGCCATTGAAGAAGGGGCGCTCG
CGGTGGACAGCATAGTGCTGTTCGGCCAGCTCGCGACTGGGCTTCAGCTGCTTTAGGCCCACCAGTTTGA
AGCCTTTTTGCTCAAAGCGGCCGATGATCGTACCGACCAAACCCCGCTGAACGCCATCGGGCTTGATGGC
AATAAATGTGCGTTCCACAGACATCTAGATAGTCCTCAAGACGAGGCAAGCATTGAGCTTGCCTTCCTAT
GGTTCGGGATCACTGGGATTCTTGACAAGCGATCGCGGTCACATCGCTATCTCTTAGGACTTCGCAGCGG
GCGAGTCGGATTGACCCGGTAGGGATTTCGCCAGATCAATGCCCGTGGTTTGTTTCAGCTTCTCCAGCAA
GCTAGCGATTTGGGTAGCGCTGCCTTCCCCTTCGCCAATCACAGTGATCGACTCCACGTCGATATCTGGC
ACGGTGCCTGAAAGCGTGACGAGCAGGGAC
